>Addgene plasmid #116963 | pFS_0351_pET30-RT-CRISPR_Fusicatenibacter_saccharivorans_ARRAY_1 | addgene full sequence | sequence record 229878 | Addgene NGS Result
CCAGGTATGCCTGAAATCATGAATTCCGCAAAATGGCGGAAATTTAAGGAAAATCAGGAATCTCAGAAAA
ACGATCGACCGACTTTTGTGATAAAATGGTTGCAAAAAAGAGAAAAATTTGATTTAATAGAATGTGAAAA
TAGCGGAAATGCTGATGTTGTACCTTACCTATGAGGAATTGAAACGTCCCGCGGCCGCTATTCTTTTGAT
TTATAAGGGATTTTGCCGATTTCGGCCTATTGGTTAAAAAATGAGCTGATTTAACAAAAATTTAACGCGA
ATTTTAACAAAATATTAACGCTTACAATTTAGGTGGCACTTTTCGGGGAAATGTGCGCGGAACCCCTATT
TGTTTATTTTTCTAAATACATTCAAATATGTATCCGCTCATGAATTAATTCTTAGAAAAACTCATCGAGC
ATCAAATGAAACTGCAATTTATTCATATCAGGATTATCAATACCATATTTTTGAAAAAGCCGTTTCTGTA
ATGAAGGAGAAAACTCACCGAGGCAGTTCCATAGGATGGCAAGATCCTGGTATCGGTCTGCGATTCCGAC
TCGTCCAACATCAATACAACCTATTAATTTCCCCTCGTCAAAAATAAGGTTATCAAGTGAGAAATCACCA
TGAGTGACGACTGAATCCGGTGAGAATGGCAAAAGTTTATGCATTTCTTTCCAGACTTGTTCAACAGGCC
AGCCATTACGCTCGTCATCAAAATCACTCGCATCAACCAAACCGTTATTCATTCGTGATTGCGCCTGAGC
GAGACGAAATACGCGATCGCTGTTAAAAGGACAATTACAAACAGGAATCGAATGCAACCGGCGCAGGAAC
ACTGCCAGCGCATCAACAATATTTTCACCTGAATCAGGATATTCTTCTAATACCTGGAATGCTGTTTTCC
CGGGGATCGCAGTGGTGAGTAACCATGCATCATCAGGAGTACGGATAAAATGCTTGATGGTCGGAAGAGG
CATAAATTCCGTCAGCCAGTTTAGTCTGACCATCTCATCTGTAACATCATTGGCAACGCTACCTTTGCCA
TGTTTCAGAAACAACTCTGGCGCATCGGGCTTCCCATACAATCGATAGATTGTCGCACCTGATTGCCCGA
CATTATCGCGAGCCCATTTATACCCATATAAATCAGCATCCATGTTGGAATTTAATCGCGGCCTAGAGCA
AGACGTTTCCCGTTGAATATGGCTCATAACACCCCTTGTATTACTGTTTATGTAAGCAGACAGTTTTATT
GTTCATGACCAAAATCCCTTAACGTGAGTTTTCGTTCCACTGAGCGTCAGACCCCGTAGAAAAGATCAAA
GGATCTTCTTGAGATCCTTTTTTTCTGCGCGTAATCTGCTGCTTGCAAACAAAAAAACCACCGCTACCAG
CGGTGGTTTGTTTGCCGGATCAAGAGCTACCAACTCTTTTTCCGAAGGTAACTGGCTTCAGCAGAGCGCA
GATACCAAATACTGTCCTTCTAGTGTAGCCGTAGTTAGGCCACCACTTCAAGAACTCTGTAGCACCGCCT
ACATACCTCGCTCTGCTAATCCTGTTACCAGTGGCTGCTGCCAGTGGCGATAAGTCGTGTCTTACCGGGT
TGGACTCAAGACGATAGTTACCGGATAAGGCGCAGCGGTCGGGCTGAACGGGGGGTTCGTGCACACAGCC
CAGCTTGGAGCGAACGACCTACACCGAACTGAGATACCTACAGCGTGAGCTATGAGAAAGCGCCACGCTT
CCCGAAGGGAGAAAGGCGGACAGGTATCCGGTAAGCGGCAGGGTCGGAACAGGAGAGCGCACGAGGGAGC
TTCCAGGGGGAAACGCCTGGTATCTTTATAGTCCTGTCGGGTTTCGCCACCTCTGACTTGAGCGTCGATT
TTTGTGATGCTCGTCAGGGGGGCGGAGCCTATGGAAAAACGCCAGCAACGCGGCCTTTTTACGGTTCCTG
GTCTTTTGCTGGCCTTTTGCTCACATGTTCTTTCCTGCGTTATCCCCTGATTCTGTGGATAACCGTATTA
CCGCCTTTGAGTGAGCTGATACCGCTCGCCGCAGCCGAACGACCGAGCGCAGCGAGTCAGTGAGCGAGGA
AGCGGAAGAGCGCCTGATGCGGTATTTTCTCCTTACGCATCTGTGCGGTATTTCACACCGCAATGGTGCA
CTCTCAGTACAATCTGCTCTGATGCCGCATAGTTAAGCCAGTATACACTCCGCTATCGCTACGTGACTGG
GTCATGGCTGCGCCCCGACACCCGCCAACACCCGCTGACGCGCCCTGACGGGCTTGTCTGCTCCCGGCAT
CCGCTTACAGACAAGCTGTGACCGTCTCCGGGAGCTGCATGTGTCAGAGGTTTTCACCGTCATCACCGAA
ACGCGCGAGGCAGCTGCGGTAAAGCTCATCAGCGTGGTCGTGAAGCGATTCACAGATGTCTGCCTGTTCA
TCCGCGTCCAGCTCGTTGAGTTTCTCCAGAAGCGTTAATGTCTGGCTTCTGATAAAGCGGGCCATGTTAA
GGGCGGTTTTTTCCTGTTTGGTCACTGATGCCTCCGTGTAAGGGGGATTTCTGTTCATGGGGGTAATGAT
ACCGATGAAACGAGAGAGGATGCTCACGATACGGGTTACTGATGATGAACATGCCCGGTTACTGGAACGT
TGTGAGGGTAAACAACTGGCGGTATGGATGCGGCGGGACCAGAGAAAAATCACTCAGGGTCAATGCCAGC
GCTTCGTTAATACAGATGTAGGTGTTCCACAGGGTAGCCAGCAGCATCCTGCGATGCAGATCCGGAACAT
AATGGTGCAGGGCGCTGACTTCCGCGTTTCCAGACTTTACGAAACACGGAAACCGAAGATCATTCATGTT
GTTGCTCAGGTCGCAGACGTTTTGCAGCAGCAGTCGCTTCACGTTCGCTCGCGTATCGGTGATTCATTCT
GCTAACCAGTAAGGCAACCCCGCCAGCCTAGCCGGGTCCTCAACGACAGGAGCACGATCATGCGCACCCG
TGGGGCCGCCATGCCGGCGATAATGGCCTGCTTCTCGCCGAAACGTTTGGTGGCGGGACCAGTGACGAAG
GCTTGAGCGAGGGCGTGCAAGATTCCGAATACCGCAAGCGACAGGCCGATCATCGTCGCGCTCCAGCGAA
AGCGGTCCTCGCCGAAAATGACCCAGAGCGCTGCCGGCACCTGTCCTACGAGTTGCATGATAAAGAAGAT
AGTCATAAGTGCGGCGACGATAGTCATGCCCCGCGCCCACCGGAAGGAGCTGACTGGGTTGAAGGCTCTC
AAGGGCATCGGTCGAGATCCCGGTGCCTAATGAGTGAGCTAACTTACATTAATTGCGTTGCGCTCACTGC
CCGCTTTCCAGTCGGGAAACCTGTCGTGCCAGCTGCATTAATGAATCGGCCAACGCGCGGGGAGAGGCGG
TTTGCGTATTGGGCGCCAGGGTGGTTTTTCTTTTCACCAGTGAGACGGGCAACAGCTGATTGCCCTTCAC
CGCCTGGCCCTGAGAGAGTTGCAGCAAGCGGTCCACGCTGGTTTGCCCCAGCAGGCGAAAATCCTGTTTG
ATGGTGGTTAACGGCGGGATATAACATGAGCTATCTTCGGTATCGTCGTATCCCACTACCGAGATGTCCG
CACCAACGCGCAGCCCGGACTCGGTAATGGCGCGCATTGCGCCCAGCGCCATCTGATCGTTGGCAACCAG
CATCGCAGTGGGAACGATGCCCTCATTCAGCATTTGCATGGTTTGTTGAAAACCGGACATGGCACTCCAG
TCGCCTTCCCGTTCCGCTATCGGCTGAATTTGATTGCGAGTGAGATATTTATGCCAGCCAGCCAGACGCA
GACGCGCCGAGACAGAACTTAATGGGCCCGCTAACAGCGCGATTTGCTGGTGACCCAATGCGACCAGATG
CTCCACGCCCAGTCGCGTACCATCTTCATGGGAGAAAATAATACTGTTGATGGGTGTCTGGTCAGAGACA
TCAAGAAATAACGCCGGAACATTAGTGCAGGCAGCTTCCACAGCAATGGCATCCTGGTCATCCAGCGGAT
AGTTAATGATCAGCCCACTGACGCGTTGCGCGAGAAGATTGTGCACCGCCGCTTTACAGGCTTCGACGCC
GCTTCGTTCTACCATCGACACCACCACGCTGGCACCCAGTTGATCGGCGCGAGATTTAATCGCCGCGACA
ATTTGCGACGGCGCGTGCAGGGCCAGACTGGAGGTGGCAACGCCAATCAGCAACGACTGTTTGCCCGCCA
GTTGTTGTGCCACGCGGTTGGGAATGTAATTCAGCTCCGCCATCGCCGCTTCCACTTTTTCCCGCGTTTT
CGCAGAAACGTGGCTGGCCTGGTTCACCACGCGGGAAACGGTCTGATAAGAGACACCGGCATACTCTGCG
ACATCGTATAACGTTACTGGTTTCACATTCACCACCCTGAATTGACTCTCTTCCGGGCGCTATCATGCCA
TACCGCGAAAGGTTTTGCGCCATTCGATGGTGTCCGGGATCTCGACGCTCTCCCTTATGCGACTCCTGCA
TTAGGAAGCAGCCCAGTAGTAGGTTGAGGCCGTTGAGCACCGCCGCCGCAAGGAATGGTGCATGCAAGGA
GATGGCGCCCAACAGTCCCCCGGCCACGGGGCCTGCCACCATACCCACGCCGAAACAAGCGCTCATGAGC
CCGAAGTGGCGAGCCCGATCTTCCCCATCGGTGATGTCGGCGATATAGGCGCCAGCAACCGCACCTGTGG
CGCCGGTGATGCCGGCCACGATGCGTCCGGCGTAGAGGATCGAGATCGATCTCGATCCCGCGAAATTAAT
ACGACTCACTATAGGGGAATTGTGAGCGGATAACAATTCCCCTCTAGAAATAATTTTGTTTAACTTTAAG
AAGGAGATATACATATGTTCACTATAGACGAGATGCTATCAAAGAACAACCAAAGATTGGCTTTCGAGCA
CTTCGCTACTAAGAACGACGGATGTGGCCCTGATGGTATGCACGTATCTGAGCTGGAGAAATATTGGCGT
ATGAATCACGATCAGATCATCTCCGACTTGAAGAACCAAGAGTACCAACCCGGCATTATTTTGATTAGAG
AACACATGAACAAAACAGGTAAGAGAAGGAACATTGCATCTCTCAACGTGATCGACAGGTTCATAACTCG
ACTGCTGTCGCAAAAGTTGAATAGATACTTAGCCCCCATTTTCTGCGAGAACTCATACGCTTACCAAGAC
TCAAAAGGGGTGATGCCCGCCGTACTAAAAGCCAAGGAGTACGTCGAGTTGGGTATGAGACACGTTATCG
AGATAGACCTCAAGAATTACTTCGACACGATCCCGTTAGAGAACTTAATCCCAGAGATCGAGCGTTACAT
AACAGATGAGGCAGTGCTGCACTTGATTAAACAGTACTTATTCTGTGACATCTCGTTCGAGGGTAAGATA
TCACGTAAAACTCAAGGGATCGTTCAGGGTAACGCAATTTCCCCAATACTATCCAACCTCTACCTGAACG
ACTTCGACAAGGAGCTGGACGAGTCGAAGCTGTGCTGGATCAGATACGCCGACAACATATACATCTATAT
GGACAGCTACGAGAAGGCCCTACTGGTTTATTCCGAGCTTACCGAGAGACTTGAGAGAAGGAAATTAACC
GTTAACAAGGAGAAATCAGGGGTGTTTGATGTTAGTACCCGTTCTATACTAGGTTACGACATCCTGATCA
GAAACAAGAAGGTTGACGTGCGTAAACACATCTACAAGTCTGTTAACCAGTACTCCAACTGGCACGACTC
TCGATTGGAGTTCATCAACGGTCGTTACCACATCACTTCCGACGGTATCCTCAATAGACAAGACTTCGGT
CTACTGTTCGAGAATGAGCAGAAGAAGCACTACATACCTGTTGAGGTTTCTGACCAGTTGAATATTTACG
GAAACGTTACGCTCGCCAGCAACGTTCTTCAATCATTCTCCAACCGAGAGATCAAAGTGTCCTTCTTCGA
CAAGTACGGGAGACTTATTGGATCTTTCCTGCCCGAGAAAACTAAGAAAAGCGCCGAGATAATACTGGTT
CAGTCTAAGAACTACCTTAACGAGGACGTTAGGATGGACACGGCCCGACGTATGGAGATCGCCGGTTTGC
ATAACATCAGAGCCAACCTCAGATACTACGACAAGAAGCACAAAGGTGACTTTAAGGAAAAGGTAGACGC
CATTTCTGGCTATATTGACGCCCTCAATAGAGCACCATCCGTGAACGACATGATGCTCTTAGAGGCTAAA
GCTCGTCAGCTGTACTACACATGCTTCAACCAGATCTTAGAGACATCCGACTTTCAGTTCGAGAAGCGTA
CCAAGCGACCACCAAAAGACGCCATCAACGCCTGTATTTCATTCGGCAACACATTACTGTACAACTTGTT
TGTGAATATCATTTGGAAGAAGGGACTTGATCCAAGGTTCGGGGTTGTTCACGCCAGCAACAAGCGTAAT
CAGTCCCTTAACCTGGATTTTGCTGACATCTTCAAGCCTATAGTCATAGATAGGATCATCTTCACAATGA
TCAACAAGAAGATGCTGACCTTGTTGACGGACTTCGAGACTTCTAACCAGGGAGTTTACCTTTCCCGAGA
GGGGAAGAACATCTTCTTGCAGATGTACGAAGAAAAGCTCAAATCCAGAATCACTATCAAGGGAAAGGAG
ATGAGTTACTATCAGTTGCTAGAATCAGAGGTGCAGAACTACAAGAACTTCATCCTGACCGGCGAGACAT
ACAAGCCGTACAAGTACTACTAGCGTACGTTAACTTTAAGAAGGAGAACTTAAGATGTATGTCATTCTAG
TTTACGACATTCACCAGAAGCGAGTAGGTAAGGCTCTAAAGATTTGTAGGAAGTACCTGATCCACATCCA
GAAGTCAGTTTTCGAAGGCAACATAACGGAGAGTAAGCTAAAGGCCTTAAAAGAGGAGCTGGGGCACCTG
ATCGACACTCAGATGGACTCGGTAATTATCTACCACCTGGACTCCGTGAAGTACACTAAGAAGGAGCAGA
TCGGCATCGTCCAATCGACATCCAATGTCATTTGACTCGAGATCCGGCTGCTAACAAAGCCCGAAAGGAA
GCTGAGTTGGCTGCTGCCACCGCTGAGCAATAACTAGCATAACCCCTTGGGGCCTCTAAACGGGTCTTGA
GGGGTTTTTTGCTGAAAGGAGGAACTATATCCGGATA
Features (pLannotate 1.2.2; 19 found; start..end, strand, type, name):
    197..310     +  rep_origin     M13 ori (fragment): M13 bacteriophage origin of replication; arrow indicates direction of (+) strand synthesis
    336..393     +  promoter       AmpR promoter (fragment): bla
    402..1217    -  CDS            KanR: aminoglycoside phosphotransferase; aph(3')-Ia; confers resistance to kanamycin in bacteria or G418 (Geneticin®) in eukaryotes
   1339..1927    +  rep_origin     ori: high-copy-number ColE1/pMB1/pBR322/pUC origin of replication
   2113..2252    -  misc_feature   bom: basis of mobility region from pBR322
   2354..2545    -  CDS            rop: Rop protein, which maintains plasmids at low copy number; rop
   2562..2942    +  CDS            YPB1_ECOLX: Protein predicted: Swiss-Prot protein existence level 4. From Escherichia coli.
   3014..3305    -  CDS            TcR (fragment): tetracycline efflux protein; tet; confers resistance to tetracycline
   3320..3341    -  protein_bind   CAP binding site: CAP binding activates transcription in the presence of cAMP. E. coli catabolite activator protein
   3354..4436    -  CDS            lacI: lac repressor; lacI; The lac repressor binds to the lac operator to inhibit transcription in E. coli. This inhibition can be relieved by adding lactose or isopropyl-β-D-thiogalactopyranoside (IPTG).
   4437..4514    -  promoter       lacI promoter: lacI
   4522..4801    -  CDS            TcR (fragment): tetracycline efflux protein; tet; confers resistance to tetracycline
   4827..4845    +  promoter       T7 promoter: promoter for bacteriophage T7 RNA polymerase
   4846..4870    +  protein_bind   lac operator: The lac repressor binds to the lac operator to inhibit transcription in E. coli. This inhibition can be relieved by adding lactose or isopropyl-β-D-thiogalactopyranoside (IPTG). lac repressor encoded by lacI
   4885..4907    +  RBS            RBS: efficient ribosome binding site from bacteriophage T7 gene 10 (Olins and Rangwala, 1989)
   6820..6837    +  RBS            RBS (fragment): efficient ribosome binding site from bacteriophage T7 gene 10 (Olins and Rangwala, 1989)
   6845..7078    +  CDS            cas2 (fragment): CAS2_THEMA - Experimental evidence at protein level: Swiss-Prot protein existence level 1. CRISPR (clustered regularly interspaced short palindromic repeat), is an adaptive immune system that provides protection against mobile genetic elements (viruses, transposable elements and conjugative plasmids). CRISPR clusters contain sequences complementary to antecedent mobile elements and target invading nucleic acids. CRISPR clusters are transcribed and processed into CRISPR RNA (crRNA). Involved in the integration of spacer DNA into the CRISPR cassette (By similarity). Functions as a ssRNA-specific
   7117..7166    +  CDS            SET1 (fragment): solubility-enhancement tag derived from T7 phage gene 10B
   7174..7221    +  terminator     T7 terminator: transcription terminator for bacteriophage T7 RNA polymerase
