[The description below was written by a language model from this plasmid's Addgene catalogue record and pLannotate feature annotations shown in this document.]
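Description:
pFS_0351_pET30-RT-CRISPR_Fusicatenibacter_saccharivorans_ARRAY_1 is a 7,247 nt bacterial expression plasmid built on the Novagen pET30b+ backbone. It is selected with kanamycin through an aph(3')-Ia KanR gene and replicates from a ColE1/pMB1-type origin accompanied by the pBR322 bom region and the rop gene. The presence of rop is consistent with the low-copy designation in the catalogue. Other backbone remnants in the annotation include a fragment of an M13/f1 phage origin and short tetracycline-resistance gene fragments flanking the lacI cassette. That cassette supplies lac repressor from its own promoter.

The payload is a synthetic Fusicatenibacter saccharivorans RT-Cas1-Cas2 adaptation module driven by a T7 promoter with an adjacent lac operator (T7lac). Expression therefore requires T7 RNA polymerase in the host and is inducible with IPTG. A T7 gene 10 ribosome binding site follows the operator, and a second partial RBS sits just upstream of a region annotated as cas2, suggesting that Cas2 is translated from its own initiation site on the same transcript. The roughly 1.9 kb stretch between the two RBS elements is unannotated by the automated tool and presumably holds the RT-Cas1 fusion coding sequence. A T7 terminator closes the unit.

The catalogue states that the plasmid also encodes F. saccharivorans CRISPR array 1, but the feature table does not locate it. The short "SET1" hit just before the terminator is probably an incidental match. The plasmid is intended for transcriptional recording, in which RT-Cas1-Cas2 acquires spacers from cellular RNA into the array. It is described as compatible with the SENECA readout for detecting newly acquired spacers.
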