Addgene plasmid #116963: pFS_0351_pET30-RT-CRISPR_Fusicatenibacter_saccharivorans_ARRAY_1
Purpose: Expresses FsRT-Cas1-Cas2 under pT7lac promoter, encodes FsCRISPR array 1, compatible with SENECA acquisition readout
Depositing lab: Randall Platt. Depositing organization: ETH Zurich (Swiss Federal Institute of Technology). Publication: Transcriptional recording by CRISPR spacer acquisition from RNA. Schmidt F, Cherepkova MY, Platt RJ. Nature. 2018 Oct;562(7727):380-385. doi: 10.1038/s41586-018-0569-1. Epub 2018 Oct 3. PubMed 30283135.
Backbone
  Vector backbone: pET30b+
  Backbone manufacturer: Novagen
  Vector type: Bacterial Expression
Growth in bacteria
  Bacterial resistance: Kanamycin, 50 μg/mL
  Growth temperature: 37°C
  Growth strain: Stbl3
  Copy number: Low Copy
Gene/Insert
  Gene/Insert name: Fusicatenibacter saccharivorans RT-Cas1-Cas2
  Species: Synthetic
  Promoter: T7
  Cloning method: Restriction Enzyme; 5′ cloning site Unknown (unknown if destroyed); 3′ cloning site Unknown (unknown if destroyed)
  Sequencing primers: 5′ T7; 3′ T7-term
Terms and licenses: Academic/Nonprofit Terms; Industry Terms: Not Available to Industry
Depositor comments: Please see the annotated GenBank file and the additional image file for the location of specific features in the sequence of this plasmid.
How to cite: pFS_0351_pET30-RT-CRISPR_Fusicatenibacter_saccharivorans_ARRAY_1 was a gift from Randall Platt (Addgene plasmid # 116963 ; http://n2t.net/addgene:116963 ; RRID:Addgene_116963)
